>Addgene plasmid #188740 | pIN6 (gpdA-nTerm-mTurqoise2-ptrA) | addgene full sequence | sequence record 373728 | Addgene Partial NGS Result
CCGGAACTAACGTGCAATAGGTGGCGGTGCCTGGTTGGGTGGCCAACTCTTTTCTGCTATGGTCATGCGC
CGTCCCGCGGAAGTCTTCCTGAACGAGCTGGGTGTTCCTTACGAAGAGGACGCAAACCCCAACTACGTTG
TCGTCAAGCACGCCTCCCTGTTTACCTCGACACTCATGTCGAAGGTTCTCTCCTTCCCCAATGTCAAGCT
CTTCAATGCTACCGCTGTTGAGGACTTGATCACCCGTCCGACCGAGAACGGCAACCCCCAGATTGCTGGT
GTTGTCGTCAACTGGACGCTGGTCACCCTTCACCACGATGATCACTCCTGCATGGACCCCAACACTATCA
ACGCTCCTGTCATCATCAGTACCACTGGTCACGATGGGCCATTCGGCGCCTTCTGTGCGAAGCGCTTGGT
GTCCATGGGCAGCGTCGACAAGCTAGGTGGCATGCGTGGTCTCGACATGAGCTCGGCCGAGGATGCCATC
GTCAAGAACACCCGCGAGGTTACTAAGGGCTTGATAATCGGCGGTATGGAGCTGTCTGAAATTGATGGCT
TTAACCGCATGGGCCCTACCTTCGGTGCCATGGTTCTCAGTGGTGTCAAGGCTGCCGAGGAGGCATTGAA
GGTGTTCGACGAGCGTCAGCGCGAGTGTGCTGAGTAACTTGTAAAGCTCGTCCATGCCGAGAGTGATGCC
GGCGGCGGTGACGAACTCGAGGAGGACCATGTGGTCACGCTTCTCGTTGGGGTCCTTGGAGAGCTTGGAC
TGGGTGGAGAGGTAGTGGTTGTCGGGGAGGAGGACGGGGCCGTCGCCGATGGGGGTGTTCTGCTGGTAGT
GGTCGGCGAGCTGGACGCCGCCGTCCTCGATGTTGTGACGGATCTTGAAGTTGGCCTTGATGCCGTTCTT
CTGCTTGTCGGCGGTGATGTAGACGTTGTCGGAGAAGTAGTTGTACTCGAGCTTGTGGCCGAGGATGTTG
CCGTCCTCCTTGAAGTCGATGCCCTTGAGCTCGATACGGTTGACGAGGGTGTCGCCCTCGAACTTGACCT
CGGCACGGGTCTTGTAGTTGCCGTCGTCCTTGAAGAAGATGGTACGCTCCTGGACGTAGCCCTCGGGCAT
GGCGGACTTGAAGAAGTCGTGCTGCTTCATGTGGTCGGGGTAACGGGCGAAGCACTGGACGCCCCAGGAG
AGGGTGGTGACGAGGGTGGGCCAGGGGACGGGGAGCTTGCCGGTGGTGCAGATGAACTTGAGGGTGAGCT
TGCCGTAGGTGGCGTCGCCCTCGCCCTCGCCGGAGACGGAGAACTTGTGGCCGTTAACGTCGCCGTCGAG
CTCGACGAGGATGGGGACGACGCCGGTGAAGAGCTCCTCGCCCTTGGAGATCATGGTGATGTCTGCTCAA
GCGGGGTAGCTGTTAGTCAAGCTGCGATGAAGTGGGAAAGCTCGAACTGAAAGGTTCAAAGGAATAAGGG
ATGGGAAGGATGGAGTATGGATGTAGCAAAGTACTTACTTAGGGGAAATAAAGGTTCTTGGATGGGAAGA
TGAATATACTGAAGATGGGAAAAGAAAGAGAAAAGAAAAGAGCAGCTGGTGGGGAGAGCAGGAAAATATG
GCAACAAATGTTGGACTGACGCAACGACCTTGTCAACCCCGCCGACACACCGGGCGGACAGACGGGGCAA
AGCTGCCTACCAGGGACTGAGGGACCTCAGCAGGTCGAGTGCAGAGCACCGGATGGGTCGACTGCCAGCT
TGTGTTCCCGGTCTGCGCCGCTGGCCAGCTCCTGAGCGGCCTTTCCGGTTTCATACACCGGGCAAAGCAG
GAGAGGCACGATATTTGGACGCCCTACAGATGCCGGATGGGCCAATTAGGGAGCTTACGCGCCGGGTACT
CGCTCTACCTACTTCGGAGAAGGTACTATCTCGTGAATCTTTTACCAGATCGGAAGCAATTGGACTTCTG
TACCTAGGTTAATGGCATGCTATTTCGCCGACGGCTATACACCCCTGGCTTCACATTCTCCTTCGCTTAC
TGCCGGTGATTCGATGAAGCTCCATATTCTCCGATGATGCAATAGATTCTTGGTCAACGAGGGGCACACC
AGCCTTTCCACTTCGGGGCGGAGGGGCGGCCGGTCCCGGATTAATAATCATCCACTGCACCTCAGAGCCG
CCAGAGCTGTCTGGCGCAGTGGCGCTTATTACTCAGCCCTTCTCTCTGCGTCCGTCCGTCTCTCCGCATG
CCAGAAAGAGTCACCGGTCACTGTACAGAGCTCACGAGTTCGTCACATTTTTCTACAAATGGTGGAGGCG
GCGGATTTTAGGCTCAAGTCATGACCCTCTGGGTCACTCCAGAATCAGCTAGGTCAACGAATAAGGATGA
TTCTATAGGAAGATCCAGGCACCGGTCAACCATGATCTGGACAGATTTGGGAGCTCGGTATAAGCTCTCC
ACCATCTTATTCTGTATAGTTTAGGCTTAAAGTTTATCCAGGAGATGTTGCTGAAGTCGATTTGAGTCCA
CTTCCTCACTGGTAGCTATACGACTTTGATGGTCGTTGTAGGGGCTGTATTAGGTCTCGATCAAACACAA
ATAGAATTAAATGGTACTCGAGTCCACTGAAGGTGGGCTTCTCCGTCTTCCGTAGCCGTGCCGAAATCCT
TACAGCTTGTGTTGTGTGACTTTTGGTTACGCCGTCAAGCTTGGCGTAATCATGGTCATAGCTGTTTCCT
GTGTGAAATTGTTATCCGCTCACAATTCCACACAACATACGAGCCGGAAGCATAAAGTGTAAAGCCTGGG
GTGCCTAATGAGTGAGCTAACTCACATTAATTGCGTTGCGCTCACTGCCCGCTTTCCAGTCGGGAAACCT
GTCGTGCCAGCTGCATTAATGAATCGGCCAACGCGCGGGGAGAGGCGGTTTGCGTATTGGGCGCTCTTCC
GCTTCCTCGCTCACTGACTCGCTGCGCTCGGTCGTTCGGCTGCGGCGAGCGGTATCAGCTCACTCAAAGG
CGGTAATACGGTTATCCACAGAATCAGGGGATAACGCAGGAAAGAACATGTGAGCAAAAGGCCAGCAAAA
GGCCAGGAACCGTAAAAAGGCCGCGTTGCTGGCGTTTTTCCATAGGCTCCGCCCCCCTGACGAGCATCAC
AAAAATCGACGCTCAAGTCAGAGGTGGCGAAACCCGACAGGACTATAAAGATACCAGGCGTTTCCCCCTG
GAAGCTCCCTCGTGCGCTCTCCTGTTCCGACCCTGCCGCTTACCGGATACCTGTCCGCCTTTCTCCCTTC
GGGAAGCGTGGCGCTTTCTCATAGCTCACGCTGTAGGTATCTCAGTTCGGTGTAGGTCGTTCGCTCCAAG
CTGGGCTGTGTGCACGAACCCCCCGTTCAGCCCGACCGCTGCGCCTTATCCGGTAACTATCGTCTTGAGT
CCAACCCGGTAAGACACGACTTATCGCCACTGGCAGCAGCCACTGGTAACAGGATTAGCAGAGCGAGGTA
TGTAGGCGGTGCTACAGAGTTCTTGAAGTGGTGGCCTAACTACGGCTACACTAGAAGAACAGTATTTGGT
ATCTGCGCTCTGCTGAAGCCAGTTACCTTCGGAAAAAGAGTTGGTAGCTCTTGATCCGGCAAACAAACCA
CCGCTGGTAGCGGTGGTTTTTTTGTTTGCAAGCAGCAGATTACGCGCAGAAAAAAAGGATCTCAAGAAGA
TCCTTTGATCTTTTCTACGGGGTCTGACGCTCAGTGGAACGAAAACTCACGTTAAGGGATTTTGGTCATG
AGATTATCAAAAAGGATCTTCACCTAGATCCTTTTAAATTAAAAATGAAGTTTTAAATCAATCTAAAGTA
TATATGAGTAAACTTGGTCTGACAGTTACCAATGCTTAATCAGTGAGGCACCTATCTCAGCGATCTGTCT
ATTTCGTTCATCCATAGTTGCCTGACTCCCCGTCGTGTAGATAACTACGATACGGGAGGGCTTACCATCT
GGCCCCAGTGCTGCAATGATACCGCGAGACCCACGCTCACCGGCTCCAGATTTATCAGCAATAAACCAGC
CAGCCGGAAGGGCCGAGCGCAGAAGTGGTCCTGCAACTTTATCCGCCTCCATCCAGTCTATTAATTGTTG
CCGGGAAGCTAGAGTAAGTAGTTCGCCAGTTAATAGTTTGCGCAACGTTGTTGCCATTGCTACAGGCATC
GTGGTGTCACGCTCGTCGTTTGGTATGGCTTCATTCAGCTCCGGTTCCCAACGATCAAGGCGAGTTACAT
GATCCCCCATGTTGTGCAAAAAAGCGGTTAGCTCCTTCGGTCCTCCGATCGTTGTCAGAAGTAAGTTGGC
CGCAGTGTTATCACTCATGGTTATGGCAGCACTGCATAATTCTCTTACTGTCATGCCATCCGTAAGATGC
TTTTCTGTGACTGGTGAGTACTCAACCAAGTCATTCTGAGAATAGTGTATGCGGCGACCGAGTTGCTCTT
GCCCGGCGTCAATACGGGATAATACCGCGCCACATAGCAGAACTTTAAAAGTGCTCATCATTGGAAAACG
TTCTTCGGGGCGAAAACTCTCAAGGATCTTACCGCTGTTGAGATCCAGTTCGATGTAACCCACTCGTGCA
CCCAACTGATCTTCAGCATCTTTTACTTTCACCAGCGTTTCTGGGTGAGCAAAAACAGGAAGGCAAAATG
CCGCAAAAAAGGGAATAAGGGCGACACGGAAATGTTGAATACTCATACTCTTCCTTTTTCAATATTATTG
AAGCATTTATCAGGGTTATTGTCTCATGAGCGGATACATATTTGAATGTATTTAGAAAAATAAACAAATA
GGGGTTCCGCGCACATTTCCCCGAAAAGTGCCACCTGACGTCTAAGAAACCATTATTATCATGACATTAA
CCTATAAAAATAGGCGTATCACGAGGCCCTTTCGTCTCGCGCGTTTCGGTGATGACGGTGAAAACCTCTG
ACACATGCAGCTCCCGGAGACGGTCACAGCTTGTCTGTAAGCGGATGCCGGGAGCAGACAAGCCCGTCAG
GGCGCGTCAGCGGGTGTTGGCGGGTGTCGGGGCTGGCTTAACTATGCGGCATCAGAGCAGATTGTACTGA
GAGTGCACCATATGCGGTGTGAAATACCGCACAGATGCGTAAGGAGAAAATACCGCATCAGGCGCCATTC
GCCATTCAGGCTGCGCAACTGTTGGGAAGGGCGATCGGTGCGGGCCTCTTCGCTATTACGCCAGCTGGCG
AAAGGGGGATGTGCTGCAAGGCGATTAAGTTGGGTAACGCCAGGGTTTTCCCAGTCACGACGTTGTAAAA
CGACGGCCAGTGAATTCGAGCTCGGTACCCGGGGATCCTCTAGAGTCGACCTGCAGGCATGCAAGCTTGC
CAATTGATTACGGGATCCCATTGGTAACGAAATGTAAAAGCTAGGAGATCGTCCGCCGATGTCAGGATGA
TTTCACTTGTTTCTTGTCCGGCTCACCGGTCAAAGCTAAAGAGGAGCAAAAGGAACGGATAGAATCGGGT
GCCGCTGATCTATACGGTATAGTGCCCTTATCACGTTGACTCAACCCATGCTATTTAACTCAACCCCTCC
TTCTGAACCCCACCATCTTCTTCCTTTTCCTCTCATCCCACACAATTCTCTATCTCAGATTTGAATTCCA
AAAGTCCTCGGACGAAACTGAACAAGTCTTCCTCCCTTCGATAAACCTTTGGTGATTGGAATAACTGACC
ATCTTCTATAGTTCCCAAACCAACCGACAATGTAAATACACTCCTCGATTAGCCCTCTAGAGGGCATACG
ATGGAAGTCATGGAATACTTTTGGCTGGACTCTCACAATGATCAAGGTATCTTAGGTAACGTCTTTGGCG
TGGGCCGGTGTTCGTTCCCAGTCATCGATGCATTCACATGCCCTCCCTAAGCTGGGCCCTAGACTCTAGG
ATCCTAGTCTAGAAGGACATGGCATCGATGGACTGGGTTCGTTCTGAGATTATACGGCTAAAACTTGATC
TGGATAATACCAGCGAAAAGGGTCATGCCTTCTCTCGTTCTTCCTGTTGATGGAATGGCTAACAGATGAT
AGACATTGCAACTTGAAACATGTCTCCTCCAGCTGCCATCTACGAACCCACTGTGGCCGCTACCGGCCTC
AAGGGTAAGGTCGTGGTTTCTGAGACCGTCCCCGTTGAGGGAGCTTCTCAGACCAAGCTGTTGGACCATT
TCGGTGGCAAGTGGGACGAGTTCAAGTTCGCCCCTATCCGCGAAAGCCAGGTCTCTCGTGCCATGACCAG
ACGTTACTTTGAGGACCTGGACAAGTACGCTGAAAGTGACGTTGTCATTGTTGGTGCTGGTTCCTGCGGT
CTGAGCACTGCGTACGTCTTGGCCAAGGCTCGTCCGGACCTGAAGATTGCTATCGTCGAGGCCAGCGTCT
CTCCTGGTCAGTAGTCCATGATGGATTGCCTTGCACTCAGCTTTCCGGAACTAACGTGCAATAGGTGGCG
GTGCCTGGTTGGGTGGCCAACTCTTTTCTGCTATGGTCATGCGCCGTCCCGCGGAAGTCTTCCTGAACGA
GCTGGGTGTTCCTTACGAAGAGGACGCAAACCCCAACTACGTTGTCGTCAAGCACGCCTCCCTGTTTACC
TCGACACTCATGTCGAAGGTTCTCTCCTTCCCCAATGTCAAGCTCTTCAATGCTACCGCTGTTGAGGACT
TGATCACCCGTCCGACCGAGAACGGCAACCCCCAGATTGCTGGTGTTGTCGTCAACTGGACGCTGGTCAC
CCTTCACCACGATGATCACTCCTGCATGGACCCCAACACTATCAACGCTCCTGTCATCATCAGTACCACT
GGTCACGATGGGCCATTCGGCGCCTTCTGTGCGAAGCGCTTGGTGTCCATGGGCAGCGTCGACAAGCTAG
GTGGCATGCGTGGTCTCGACATGAGCTCGGCCGAGGATGCCATCGTCAAGAACACCCGCGAGGTTACTAA
GGGCTTGATAATCGGCGGTATGGAGCTGTCTGAAATTGATGGCTTTAACCGCATGGGCCCTACCTTCGGT
GCCATGGTTCTCAGTGGTGTCAAGGCTGCCGAGGAGGCATTGAAGGTGTTCGACGAGCGTCAGCGCGAGT
GTGCTGAGTAAGGTGATGTCTGCTCAAGCGGGGTAGCTGTTAGTCAAGCTGCGATGAAGTGGGAAAGCTC
GAACTGAAAGGTTCAAAGGAATAAGGGATGGGAAGGATGGAGTATGGATGTAGCAAAGTACTTACTTAGG
GGAAATAAAGGTTCTTGGATGGGAAGATGAATATACTGAAGATGGGAAAAGAAAGAGAAAAGAAAAGAGC
AGCTGGTGGGGAGAGCAGGAAAATATGGCAACAAATGTTGGACTGACGCAACGACCTTGTCAMCCCCGCC
GACACACCGGGCGGACAGACGGGGCAAAGCTGCCTACCAGGGACTGAGGGACCTCAGCAGGTCGAGTGCA
GAGCACCGGATGGGTCGACTGCCAGCTTGTGTTCCCGGTCTGCGCCGCTGGCCAGCTCCTGAGCGGCCTT
TCCGGTTTCATACACCGGGCAAAGCAGGAGAGGCACGATATTTGGACGCCCTACAGATGCCGGATGGGCC
AATTAGGGAGCTTACGCGCCGGGTACTCGCTCTACCTACTTCGGAGAAGGTACTATCTCGTGAATCTTTT
ACCAGATCGGAAGCAATTGGACTTCTGTACCTAGGTTAATGGCATGCTATTTCGCCGACGGCTATACAC
Features (pLannotate 1.2.2; 19 found; start..end, strand, type, name):
      1..667     +  CDS            ptrA (fragment): pyrithiamine resistance protein (Kubodera et al., 2000); ptrA of Aspergillus oryzae; useful as a dominant selectable marker in Aspergillus
    668..1384    -  CDS            mTurquoise2: mTurquoise2 is a basic (constitutively fluorescent) cyan fluorescent protein published in 2012, derived from Aequorea victoria. It is reported to be a rapidly-maturing monomer with very low acid sensitivity.
   1393..1508    -  intron         gpdA intron: gpdA; intron from the Aspergillus nidulans glyceraldehyde-3-phosphate dehydrogenase gene (Punt et al., 1990)
   1557..2696    -  promoter       gpdA promoter (fragment): gpdA; promoter from the Aspergillus nidulans glyceraldehyde-3-phosphate dehydrogenase gene (Punt et al., 1990)
   2739..2755    -  protein_bind   lac operator: The lac repressor binds to the lac operator to inhibit transcription in E. coli. This inhibition can be relieved by adding lactose or isopropyl-β-D-thiogalactopyranoside (IPTG). lac repressor encoded by lacI
   2763..2793    -  promoter       lac promoter: promoter for the E. coli lac operon
   2808..2829    -  protein_bind   CAP binding site: CAP binding activates transcription in the presence of cAMP. E. coli catabolite activator protein
   2842..2934    -  CDS            lacI (fragment): lac repressor; lacI; The lac repressor binds to the lac operator to inhibit transcription in E. coli. This inhibition can be relieved by adding lactose or isopropyl-β-D-thiogalactopyranoside (IPTG).
   3117..3705    -  rep_origin     ori: high-copy-number ColE1/pMB1/pBR322/pUC origin of replication
   3876..4736    -  CDS            AmpR: β-lactamase; bla; confers resistance to ampicillin, carbenicillin, and related antibiotics
   4737..4841    -  promoter       AmpR promoter: bla
   4936..4971    +  CDS            rop (fragment): Rop protein, which maintains plasmids at low copy number; rop
   5073..5172    +  misc_feature   bom (fragment): basis of mobility region from pBR322
   5178..5335    -  CDS            lacZα (fragment): LacZα fragment of β-galactosidase; lacZ fragment
   5332..5388    +  misc_feature   MCS: pUC18/19 multiple cloning site
   5963..6057    +  ncRNA          TPP (fragment): Accession: RF00059 - TPP riboswitch (THI element)
   6110..7151    +  CDS            ptrA: pyrithiamine resistance protein (Kubodera et al., 2000); ptrA of Aspergillus oryzae; useful as a dominant selectable marker in Aspergillus
   7160..7275    -  intron         gpdA intron: gpdA; intron from the Aspergillus nidulans glyceraldehyde-3-phosphate dehydrogenase gene (Punt et al., 1990)
   7324..2       -  promoter       gpdA promoter (fragment) (across the origin): gpdA; promoter from the Aspergillus nidulans glyceraldehyde-3-phosphate dehydrogenase gene (Punt et al., 1990)
