[The description below was written by a language model from this plasmid's Addgene catalogue record and pLannotate feature annotations shown in this document.]
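Description:
pIN6 (gpdA-nTerm-mTurqoise2-ptrA) is a pUC19-based plasmid for filamentous fungal expression, built for work in Aspergillus fumigatus. In E. coli it is maintained at high copy from the ColE1/pUC origin and selected with ampicillin through the bla gene. Remnants of the pUC19 lac promoter/operator, lacZα and multiple cloning site are also annotated.

The fungal payload of about 4.1 kb has two parts. The first is a gpdA promoter with its associated intron, from the Aspergillus nidulans glyceraldehyde-3-phosphate dehydrogenase gene and widely used for strong constitutive expression, driving the cyan fluorescent protein mTurquoise2. The second is ptrA from Aspergillus oryzae, a dominant marker conferring pyrithiamine resistance, preceded by a fragment of a TPP riboswitch that presumably belongs to its native upstream regulatory region. The stated purpose is N-terminal tagging. This suggests the promoter–fluorophore–marker cassette serves as a source of mTurquoise2 to be fused to the start of a gene of interest, although the record does not describe how it is integrated. The associated study used fluorescence imaging to follow subcellular dynamics in A. fumigatus under antifungal treatment.

Some inconsistencies should be noted. The catalogue lists mGreenlantern as a C-terminal tag, but the name, the purpose and the feature table all indicate mTurquoise2, and no mGreenlantern feature is annotated. The annotated sequence is a partial NGS assembly of 7,769 nt, longer than the stated 6,484 bp. It contains duplicated ptrA, gpdA intron and gpdA promoter segments, which may be an assembly artefact rather than true plasmid structure, so the relative arrangement of the parts is best treated as provisional.
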