Addgene plasmid #188740: pIN6 (gpdA-nTerm-mTurqoise2-ptrA)
Purpose: Expresses mTurqoise2 for N-terminal tagging
Depositing lab: Michael Bromley. Depositing organization: University of Manchester. Publication: Shining a light on the impact of antifungals on Aspergillus fumigatus subcellular dynamics through fluorescence imaging. Storer ISR, Sastre-Velasquez LE, Easter T, Mertens B, Dallemulle A, Bottery M, Tank R, Offterdinger M, Bromley MJ, van Rhijn N, Gsaller F. Antimicrob Agents Chemother. 2024 Nov 6;68(11):e0080324. doi: 10.1128/aac.00803-24. Epub 2024 Oct 15. PubMed 39404344.
Backbone
  Vector backbone: pUC19
  Backbone size w/o insert (bp): 2395
  Total vector size (bp): 6484
  Vector type: Filamentous Fungal expression
  Selectable markers: Pyrithiamine
Growth in bacteria
  Bacterial resistance: Ampicillin, 100 μg/mL
  Growth temperature: 37°C
  Growth strain: DH5alpha
  Copy number: High Copy
Gene/Insert
  Gene/Insert name: gdpA-mTurqoise2 PtrA
  Species: Aspergillus fumigatus
  Insert size (bp): 4100
  Tag / fusion protein: mGreenlantern (C terminal on insert)
Terms and licenses: Academic/Nonprofit Terms; Industry Terms: Not Available to Industry
How to cite: pIN6 (gpdA-nTerm-mTurqoise2-ptrA) was a gift from Michael Bromley (Addgene plasmid # 188740 ; http://n2t.net/addgene:188740 ; RRID:Addgene_188740)
